>Addgene plasmid #109908 | pHH0103_ESRRA_Hormone-recep | addgene full sequence | sequence record 215053 | Addgene NGS Result
TTGACAATTAATCATCGGCTCGTATAATGTGTGGAATTGTGAGCGGATAACAATTTCACACAGGAAACAG
CCAGTCCGTTTAGGTGTTTTCACGAGCACTTCACCAACAAGGACCATAGATTATGAAAATCGAAGAACAC
CATCACCATCACCATTCCAGCGGTAAGCTTATGTCCCCTATACTAGGTTATTGGAAAATTAAGGGCCTTG
TGCAACCCACTCGACTTCTTTTGGAATATCTTGAAGAAAAATATGAAGAGCATTTGTATGAGCGCGATGA
AGGTGATAAATGGCGAAACAAAAAGTTTGAATTGGGTTTGGAGTTTCCCAATCTTCCTTATTATATTGAT
GGTGATGTTAAATTAACACAGTCTATGGCCATCATACGTTATATAGCTGACAAGCACAACATGTTGGGTG
GTTGTCCAAAAGAGCGTGCAGAGATTTCAATGCTTGAAGGAGCGGTTTTGGATATTAGATACGGTGTTTC
GAGAATTGCATATAGTAAAGACTTTGAAACTCTCAAAGTTGATTTTCTTAGCAAGCTACCTGAAATGCTG
AAAATGTTCGAAGATCGTTTATGTCATAAAACATATTTAAATGGTGATCATGTAACCCATCCTGACTTCA
TGTTGTATGACGCTCTTGATGTTGTTTTATACATGGACCCAATGTGCCTGGATGCGTTCCCAAAATTAGT
TTGTTTTAAAAAACGTATTGAAGCTATCCCACAAATTGATAAGTACTTGAAATCCAGCAAGTATATAGCA
TGGCCTTTGCAGGGCTGGCAAGCCACGTTTGGTGGTGGCGACCATCCTCCAAAATCGGATCTGGAAGTTC
TGTTCCAGGGGCCCCTGTCCAGCGGTCTGGTTCCGCGTGGTTCCGGTACCGCGGCCCAGCCGGCCGGTCC
GCTGGCAGTCGCAGGTGGTCCGCGTAAAACCGCCGCCCCGGTGAATGCTCTGGTGTCTCATCTGCTGGTC
GTGGAACCGGAAAAACTGTATGCAATGCCGGATCCGGCAGGTCCGGACGGCCATCTGCCGGCAGTGGCCA
CCCTGTGCGACCTGTTTGACCGCGAAATTGTGGTTACGATCAGCTGGGCCAAGTCTATTCCGGGTTTCAG
CTCTCTGAGTCTGTCCGATCAGATGTCCGTTCTGCAAAGCGTCTGGATGGAAGTCCTGGTGCTGGGTGTG
GCACAGCGTAGTCTGCCGCTGCAGGACGAACTGGCATTTGCTGAAGATCTGGTTCTGGACGAAGAAGGTG
CTCGTGCGGCCGGTCTGGGTGAACTGGGTGCAGCTCTGCTGCAGCTGGTTCGTCGCCTGCAAGCGCTGCG
CCTGGAACGTGAAGAATATGTCCTGCTGAAAGCGCTGGCCCTGGCAAACTCAGATTCGGTCCATATCGAA
GACGCTGAAGCGGTGGAACAGCTGCGCGAAGCTCTGCACGAAGCGCTGCTGGAATACGAAGCCGGTCGTG
CAGGCCCGGGCGGTGGCGCTGAACGTCGCCGTGCAGGTCGTCTGCTGCTGACCCTGCCGCTGCTGCGTCA
GACGGCAGGCAAAGTTCTGGCACATTTTTACGGTGTGAAACTGGAAGGCAAGGTTCCGATGCACAAGCTG
TTCCTGGAAATGCTGGAAGCCATGATGGATGCGGCCGCATA
[142 nt withheld, positions 1652-1793]
C
[98 nt withheld, positions 1795-1892]
AGTTTGTACTGGTGACGAAACTCAGTGTCTAGCTAGAGTGGC
[149 nt withheld, positions 1935-2083]
T
[41 nt withheld, positions 2085-2125]
T
[62 nt withheld, positions 2127-2188]
A
[35 nt withheld, positions 2190-2224]
CCTCCCTCAATCGGTTGAATGTCGCCCTTTTGTCTTTGGCGCTGGTAAACCATATGAA
[86 nt withheld, positions 2283-2368]
T
[54 nt withheld, positions 2370-2423]
CTAGCGCCGCCCTATACCTTGTCTGCCTCCCCGCGTTGCGTCGCGGTGCATGGAGCCGGGCCACCTCGAC
CTGAATGGAAGCCGGCGGCACCTCGCTAACGGATTCACCACTCCAAGAATTGGAGCCAATCAATTCTTGC
GGAGAACTGTGAATGCGCAAACCAACCCTTGGCAGAACATATCCATCGCGTCCGCCATCTCCAGCAGCCG
CACGCGGCGCATCTCGGGCAGCGTTGGGTCCTGGCCACGGGTGCGCATGATCGTGCTCCTGTCGTTGAGG
ACCCGGCTAGGCTGGCGGGGTTGCCTTACTGGTTAGCAGAATGAATCACCGATACGCGAGCGAACGTGAA
GCGACTGCTGCTGCAAAACGTCTGCGACCTGAGCAACAACATGAATGGTCTTCGGTTTCCGTGTTTCGTA
AAGTCTGGAAACGCGGAAGTCAGCGCCCTGCACCATTATGTTCCGGATCTGCATCGCAGGATGCTGCTGG
CTACCCTGTGGAACACCTACATCTGTATTAACGAAGCGCTGGCATTGACCCTGAGTGATTTTTCTCTGGT
CCCGCCGCATCCATACCGCCAGTTGTTTACCCTCACAACGTTCCAGTAACCGGGCATGTTCATCATCAGT
AACCCGTATCGTGAGCATCCTCTCTCGTTTCATCGGTATCATTACCCCCATGAACAGAAATCCCCCTTAC
ACGGAGGCATCAGTGACCAAACAGGAAAAAACCGCCCTTAACATGGCCCGCTTTATCAGAAGCCAGACAT
TAACGCTTCTGGAGAAACTCAACGAGCTGGACGCGGATGAACAGGCAGACATCTGTGAATCGCTTCACGA
CCACGCTGATGAGCTTTACCGCAGGATCCGCGAAATTGTAAGCGTTAATATTTTGTTAAAATTCGCGTTA
AATTTTTGTTAAATCAGCTCATTTTTTAACCAATAGGCCGAAATCGGCAAAATCCCTTATAAATCAAAAG
AATAGACCGAGATAGGGT
[37 nt withheld, positions 3422-3458]
AAAGAACGTGGACTCCAACGTCAAAGG
[49 nt withheld, positions 3486-3534]
T
[91 nt withheld, positions 3536-3626]
G
[124 nt withheld, positions 3628-3751]
CGCGGATCCTGCCTCGCGCGTTTCGGTGATGACGGTGAAAACCTCTGACACATGCAGCTCCCGGAGACGG
TCACAGCTTGTCTGTAAGCGGATGCCGGGAGCAGACAAGCCCGTCAGGGCGCGTCAGCGGGTGTTGGCGG
GTGTCGGGGCGCAGCCATGACCCAGTCACGTAGCGATAGCGGAGTGTATACTGGCTTAACTATGCGGCAT
CAGAGCAGATTGTACTGAGAGTGCACCATATGCGGTGTGAAATACCGCACAGATGCGTAAGGAGAAAATA
CCGCATCAGGCGCTCTTCCGCTTCCTCGCTCACTGACTCGCTGCGCTCGGTCGTTCGGCTGCGGCGAGCG
GTATCAGCTCACTCAAAGGCGGTAATACGGTTATCCACAGAATCAGGGGATAACGCAGGAAAGAACATGT
GAGCAAAAGGCCAGCAAAAGGCCAGGAACCGTAAAAAGGCCGCGTTGCTGGCGTTTTTCCATAGGCTCCG
CCCCCCTGACGAGCATCACAAAAATCGACGCTCAAGTCAGAGGTGGCGAAACCCGACAGGACTATAAAGA
TACCAGGGTTTCCCCCTGGAAGCTCCCTCGTGCGCTCTCCTGTTCCGACCCTGCCGCTTACCGGATACCT
GTCCGCCTTTCTCCCTTCGGGAAGCGTGGCGCTTTCTCATAGCTCACGCTGTAGGTATCTCAGTTCGGTG
TAGGTCGTTCGCTCCAAGCTGGGCTGTGTGCACGAACCCCCCGTTCAGCCCGACCGCTGCGCCTTATCCG
GTAACTATCGTCTTGAGTCCAACCCGGTAAGACACGACTTATCGCCACTGGCAGCAGCCACTGGTAACAG
GATTAGCAGAGCGAGGTATGTAGGCGGTGCTACAGAGTTCTTGAAGTGGTGGCCTAACTACGGCTACACT
AGAAGGACAGTATTTGGTATCTGCGCTCTGCTGAAGCCAGTTACCTTCGGAAAAAGAGTTGGTAGCTCTT
GATCCGGCAAACAAACCACCGCTGGTAGCGGTGGTTTTTTTGTTTGCAAGCAGCAGATTACGCGCAGAAA
AAAAGGATCTCAAGAAGATCCTTTGATCTTTTCTACGGGGTCTGACGCTCAGTGGAACGAAAACTCACGT
TAAGGGATTTTGGTCATGAGATTATCAAAAAGGATCTTCACCTAGATCCTTTTAAATTAAAAATGAAGTT
TTAAATCAATCTAAAGTATATATGAGTAAACTTGGTCTGACAGTTACCAATGCTTAATCAGTGAGGCACC
TATCTCAGCGATCTGTCTATTTCGTTCATCCATAGTTGCCTGACTCCCCGTCGTGTAGATAACTACGATA
CGGGAGGGCTTACCATCTGGCCCCAGTGCTGCAATGATACCGCGAGACCCACGCTCACCGGCTCCAGATT
TATCAGCAATAAACCAGCCAGCCGGAAGGGCCGAGCGCAGAAGTGGTCCTGCAACTTTATCCGCCTCCAT
CCAGTCTATTAATTGTTGCCGGGAAGCTAGAGTAAGTAGTTCGCCAGTTAATAGTTTGCGCAACGTTGTT
GCCATTGCTGCAGGCATCGTGGTGTCACGCTCGTCGTTTGGTATGGCTTCATTCAGCTCCGGTTCCCAAC
GATCAAGGCGAGTTACATGATCCCCCATGTTGTGCAAAAAAGCGGTTAGCTCCTTCGGTCCTCCGATCGT
TGTCAGAAGTAAGTTGGCCGCAGTGTTATCACTCATGGTTATGGCAGCACTGCATAATTCTCTTACTGTC
ATGCCATCCGTAAGATGCTTTTCTGTGACTGGTGAGTACTCAACCAAGTCATTCTGAGAATAGTGTATGC
GGCGACCGAGTTGCTCTTGCCCGGCGTCAACACGGGATAATACCGCGCCACATAGCAGAACTTTAAAAGT
GCTCATCATTGGAAAACGTTCTTCGGGGCGAAAACTCTCAAGGATCTTACCGCTGTTGAGATCCAGTTCG
ATGTAACCCACTCGTGCACCCAACTGATCTTCAGCATCTTTTACTTTCACCAGCGTTTCTGGGTGAGCAA
AAACAGGAAGGCAAAATGCCGCAAAAAAGGGAATAAGGGCGACACGGAAATGTTGAATACTCATACTCTT
CCTTTTTCAATATTATTGAAGCATTTATCAGGGTTATTGTCTCATGAGCGGATACATATTTGAATGTATT
TAGAAAAATAAACAAATAGGGGTTCCGCGCACATTTCCCCGAAAAGTGCCACCTGACGTCTAAGAAACCA
TTATTATCATGACATTAACCTATAAAAATAGGCGTATCACGAGGCCCTTTCGTCTTCAAGAATTCCCGAC
ACCATCGAATGGTGCAAAACCTTTCGCGGTATGGCATGATAGCGCCCGGAAGAGAGTCAATTCAGGGTGG
TGAATGTGAAACCAGTAACGTTATACGATGTCGCAGAGTATGCCGGTGTCTCTTATCAGACCGTTTCCCG
CGTGGTGAACCAGGCCAGCCACGTTTCTGCGAAAACGCGGGAAAAAGTGGAAGCGGCGATGGCGGAGCTG
AATTACATTCCCAACCGCGTGGCACAACAACTGGCGGGCAAACAGTCGTTGCTGATTGGCGTTGCCACCT
CCAGTCTGGCCCTGCACGCGCCGTCGCAAATTGTCGCGGCGATTAAATCTCGCGCCGATCAACTGGGTGC
CAGCGTGGTGGTGTCGATGGTAGAACGAAGCGGCGTCGAAGCCTGTAAAGCGGCGGTGCACAATCTTCTC
GCGCAACGCGTCAGTGGGCTGATCATTAACTATCCGCTGGATGACCAGGATGCCATTGCTGTGGAAGCTG
CCTGCACTAATGTTCCGGCGTTATTTCTTGATGTCTCTGACCAGACACCCATCAACAGTATTATTTTCTC
CCATGAAGACGGTACGCGACTGGGCGTGGAGCATCTGGTCGCATTGGGTCACCAGCAAATCGCGCTGTTA
GCGGGCCCATTAAGTTCTGTCTCGGCGCGTCTGCGTCTGGCTGGCTGGCATAAATATCTCACTCGCAATC
AAATTCAGCCGATAGCGGAACGGGAAGGCGACTGGAGTGCCATGTCCGGTTTTCAACAAACCATGCAAAT
GCTGAATGAGGGCATCGTTCCCACTGCGATGCTGGTTGCCAACGATCAGATGGCGCTGGGCGCAATGCGC
GCCATTACCGAGTCCGGGCTGCGCGTTGGTGCGGATATCTCGGTAGTGGGATACGACGATACCGAAGACA
GCTCATGTTATATCCCGCCGTTAACCACCATCAAACAGGATTTTCGCCTGCTGGGGCAAACCAGCGTGGA
CCGCTTGCTGCAACTCTCTCAGGGCCAGGCGGTGAAGGGCAATCAGCTGTTGCCCGTCTCACTGGTGAAA
AGAAAAACCACCCTGGCGCCCAATACGCAAACCGCCTCTCCCCGCGCGTTGGCCGATTCATTAATGCAGC
TGGCACGACAGGTTTCCCGACTGGAAAGCGGGCAGTGAGCGCAACGCAATTAATGTAAGTTAGCTCACTC
ATTAGGCACAATTCTCATGTTTGACAGCTTATCATCGACTGCACGGTGCACCAATGCTTCTGGCGTCAGG
CAGCCATCGGAAGCTGTGGTATGGCTGTGCAGGTCGTAAATCACTGCATAATTCGTGTCGCTCAAGGCGC
ACTCCCGTTCTGGATAATGTTTTTTGCGCCGACATCATAACGGTTCTGGCAAATATTCTGAAATGAGCTG
Features (pLannotate 1.2.2; 21 found; start..end, strand, type, name):
      1..29      +  promoter       tac promoter: strong E. coli promoter; hybrid between the trp and lac UV5 promoters
     37..53      +  protein_bind   lac operator: The lac repressor binds to the lac operator to inhibit transcription in E. coli. This inhibition can be relieved by adding lactose or isopropyl-β-D-thiogalactopyranoside (IPTG). lac repressor encoded by lacI
    138..155     +  CDS            6xHis: 6xHis affinity tag
    171..824     +  CDS            GST26_SCHJA: Experimental evidence at protein level: Swiss-Prot protein existence level 1. GST isoenzymes appear to play a central role in the parasite detoxification system. Other functions are also suspected including a role in increasing the solubility of haematin in the parasite gut. From Schistosoma japonicum (Blood fluke).
    900..1640    +  CDS            ESRRA (fragment): ERR1_HUMAN - Also known as ERR1, ESRL1, NR3B1. Experimental evidence at protein level: Swiss-Prot protein existence level 1. Binds to an ERR-alpha response element (ERRE) containing a single consensus half-site, 5'-TNAAGGTCA-3'. Can bind to the medium- chain acyl coenzyme A dehydrogenase (MCAD) response element NRRE-1 and may act as an important regulator of MCAD promoter. Binds to the C1 region of the lactoferrin gene promoter. Requires dimerization and the coactivator, PGC-1A, for full activity. The ERRalpha/PGC1alpha complex is a regulator of energy metabolism. Induces the expression of PER
   1656..1703    +  terminator     fd terminator (sequence withheld): central terminator from bacteriophage fd (Otsuka and Kunisawa, 1982)
   1708..1920    +  CDS            M13 gene III (fragment) (sequence partly withheld): pIII; III; minor coat protein
   1935..2405    +  CDS            M13 gene III (fragment) (sequence partly withheld): pIII; III; minor coat protein
   2427..2497    +  CDS            TcR (fragment): tetracycline efflux protein; tet; confers resistance to tetracycline
   2739..3119    -  CDS            YPB1_ECOLX: Protein predicted: Swiss-Prot protein existence level 4. From Escherichia coli.
   3136..3287    +  CDS            rop (fragment): Rop protein, which maintains plasmids at low copy number; rop
   3323..3751    -  rep_origin     f1 ori (sequence partly withheld): f1 bacteriophage origin of replication; arrow indicates direction of (+) strand synthesis
   3760..3799    +  CDS            rop (fragment): Rop protein, which maintains plasmids at low copy number; rop
   3901..4041    +  misc_feature   bom: basis of mobility region from pBR322
   4227..4814    -  rep_origin     ori: high-copy-number ColE1/pMB1/pBR322/pUC origin of replication
   4985..5845    -  CDS            AmpR: β-lactamase; bla; confers resistance to ampicillin, carbenicillin, and related antibiotics
   5846..5950    -  promoter       AmpR promoter: bla
   6059..6136    +  promoter       lacIq promoter: lacI (mutant); In the lacIq allele, a single base change in the promoter boosts expression of the lacI gene about 10-fold.
   6137..7219    +  CDS            lacI: lac repressor; lacI; The lac repressor binds to the lac operator to inhibit transcription in E. coli. This inhibition can be relieved by adding lactose or isopropyl-β-D-thiogalactopyranoside (IPTG).
   7232..7253    +  protein_bind   CAP binding site: CAP binding activates transcription in the presence of cAMP. E. coli catabolite activator protein
   7272..7289    +  promoter       tet promoter (fragment): E. coli promoter for tetracycline efflux protein gene
