[The description below was written by a language model from this plasmid's Addgene catalogue record and pLannotate feature annotations shown in this document.]
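Description:
pHH0103_ESRRA_Hormone-recep is a bacterial expression plasmid of about 7.5 kb, built on the pHH0103 backbone, for producing and purifying the hormone-receptor (ligand-binding) domain of human ESRRA (estrogen-related receptor alpha, NR3B1) in E. coli. It replicates from a ColE1/pMB1-type origin with an adjacent pBR322 bom region and is selected with ampicillin through the bla gene and its native promoter. The catalogue lists it as low copy. The annotated rop sequence is present only as fragments interrupted by an f1 phage origin, so the annotation does not show whether Rop-based copy control is functional.

Expression is driven by the strong hybrid tac promoter followed by a lac operator. The plasmid also carries lacI under the lacIq promoter, so transcription is repressed until induced with IPTG. The annotated coding features, all on the same strand, begin with a 6xHis tag, followed by Schistosoma japonicum glutathione S-transferase and then an approximately 740 bp ESRRA fragment, which was cloned between SfiI and NotI sites. This layout is consistent with an N-terminal His-GST fusion, allowing capture on either nickel or glutathione resin, with GST often also aiding solubility. An fd phage terminator lies just downstream of the insert.

Beyond the terminator are fragments of M13 gene III, a tetracycline-resistance gene remnant and a partial tet promoter. Together with the f1 origin, these look like leftovers from a phagemid and pBR322 lineage rather than parts of the expressed product. The associated study was a large-scale survey of high-affinity ligands for peptide recognition modules, in which the purified domain would presumably serve as a target for peptide ligand binding, although the record itself states only expression and purification.
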