Addgene plasmid #109908: pHH0103_ESRRA_Hormone-recep
Purpose: Protein expression and purification of ESRRA_Hormone-recep
Depositing lab: Sachdev Sidhu. Depositing organization: University of Toronto. Publication: Large-scale survey and database of high affinity ligands for peptide recognition modules. Teyra J, Kelil A, Jain S, Helmy M, Jajodia R, Hooda Y, Gu J, D'Cruz AA, Nicholson SE, Min J, Sudol M, Kim PM, Bader GD, Sidhu SS. Mol Syst Biol. 2020 Dec;16(12):e9310. doi: 10.15252/msb.20199310. PubMed 33438817.
Backbone
  Vector backbone: pHH0103
  Vector type: Bacterial Expression
Growth in bacteria
  Bacterial resistance: Ampicillin, 100 μg/mL
  Growth temperature: 37°C
  Growth strain: DH5alpha
  Copy number: Low Copy
Gene/Insert
  Gene/Insert name: ESRRA_Hormone-recep
  Species: H. sapiens (human)
  Entrez Gene: ESRRA (a.k.a. ERR1, ERRa, ERRalpha, ESRL1, NR3B1)
  Cloning method: Restriction Enzyme; 5′ cloning site Sfi1 (unknown if destroyed); 3′ cloning site Not1 (unknown if destroyed)
Terms and licenses: Academic/Nonprofit Terms; Industry Terms: Not Available to Industry
How to cite: pHH0103_ESRRA_Hormone-recep was a gift from Sachdev Sidhu (Addgene plasmid # 109908 ; http://n2t.net/addgene:109908 ; RRID:Addgene_109908)
