>Addgene plasmid #109908 | pHH0103_ESRRA_Hormone-recep | depositor partial sequence | sequence record 206860 | pHH0103_ESRRA_Hormone-recep sequence 756 bps
GGCCCAGCCGGCCGGTCCGCTGGCAGTCGCAGGTGGTCCGCGTAAAACCGCCGCCCCGGTGAATGCTCTG
GTGTCTCATCTGCTGGTCGTGGAACCGGAAAAACTGTATGCAATGCCGGATCCGGCAGGTCCGGACGGCC
ATCTGCCGGCAGTGGCCACCCTGTGCGACCTGTTTGACCGCGAAATTGTGGTTACGATCAGCTGGGCCAA
GTCTATTCCGGGTTTCAGCTCTCTGAGTCTGTCCGATCAGATGTCCGTTCTGCAAAGCGTCTGGATGGAA
GTCCTGGTGCTGGGTGTGGCACAGCGTAGTCTGCCGCTGCAGGACGAACTGGCATTTGCTGAAGATCTGG
TTCTGGACGAAGAAGGTGCTCGTGCGGCCGGTCTGGGTGAACTGGGTGCAGCTCTGCTGCAGCTGGTTCG
TCGCCTGCAAGCGCTGCGCCTGGAACGTGAAGAATATGTCCTGCTGAAAGCGCTGGCCCTGGCAAACTCA
GATTCGGTCCATATCGAAGACGCTGAAGCGGTGGAACAGCTGCGCGAAGCTCTGCACGAAGCGCTGCTGG
AATACGAAGCCGGTCGTGCAGGCCCGGGCGGTGGCGCTGAACGTCGCCGTGCAGGTCGTCTGCTGCTGAC
CCTGCCGCTGCTGCGTCAGACGGCAGGCAAAGTTCTGGCACATTTTTACGGTGTGAAACTGGAAGGCAAG
GTTCCGATGCACAAGCTGTTCCTGGAAATGCTGGAAGCCATGATGGATGCGGCCGC
